>Addgene plasmid #63843 | dps-RFP | depositor full sequence | sequence record 106566 | Full Sequence
GCTAGCGGAGTGTATACTGGCTTACTATGTTGGCACTGATGAGGGTGTCAGTGAAGTGCTTCATGTGGCA
GGAGAAAAAAGGCTGCACCGGTGCGTCAGCAGAATATGTGATACAGGATATATTCCGCTTCCTCGCTCAC
TGACTCGCTACGCTCGGTCGTTCGACTGCGGCGAGCGGAAATGGCTTACGAACGGGGCGGAGATTTCCTG
GAAGATGCCAGGAAGATACTTAACAGGGAAGTGAGAGGGCCGCGGCAAAGCCGTTTTTCCATAGGCTCCG
CCCCCCTGACAAGCATCACGAAATCTGACGCTCAAATCAGTGGTGGCGAAACCCGACAGGACTATAAAGA
TACCAGGCGTTTCCCCCTGGCGGCTCCCTCGTGCGCTCTCCTGTTCCTGCCTTTCGGTTTACCGGTGTCA
TTCCGCTGTTATGGCCGCGTTTGTCTCATTCCACGCCTGACACTCAGTTCCGGGTAGGCAGTTCGCTCCA
AGCTGGACTGTATGCACGAACCCCCCGTTCAGTCCGACCGCTGCGCCTTATCCGGTAACTATCGTCTTGA
GTCCAACCCGGAAAGACATGCAAAAGCACCACTGGCAGCAGCCACTGGTAATTGATTTAGAGGAGTTAGT
CTTGAAGTCATGCGCCGGTTAAGGCTAAACTGAAAGGACAAGTTTTGGTGACTGCGCTCCTCCAAGCCAG
TTACCTCGGTTCAAAGAGTTGGTAGCTCAGAGAACCTTCGAAAAACCGCCCTGCAAGGCGGTTTTTTCGT
TTTCAGAGCAAGAGATTACGCGCAGACCAAAACGATCTCAAGAAGATCATCTTATTAATCAGATAAAATA
TTTCTAGGATCATGAGCCCGAAGTGGCGAGCCCGATCTTCCCCATCGGTGATGTCGGCGATATAGGCGCC
AGCAACCGCACCTGTGGCGCCGGTGATGCCGGCCACGATGCGTCCGGCGTAGAGGATCTGCTCATGTTTG
ACAGCTTATCATCGATGCATAATGTGCCTGTCAAATGGACGAAGCAGGGATTCTGCAAACCCTATGCTAC
TCCCTCGAGCCGGATCCGCTACTTTTCCTCTACACCGTCTTTATATATCGAATTATGCAAAAGCATATTT
ATTCCGAAAATTCCTGGCGAGCAGATAAATAAGAATTGTTCTTATCAATATATCTAACTCATTGAATCTT
TATTAGTTTTGTTTTTCACGCTTGTTACCACTATTAGTGTGATAGGAACAGCCAGAATAGCGGAACACAT
AGCCGGTGCTATACTTAATCTCGTTAATTACTGGGACATAACATCAAGAGGATATGAAATTATGAGTACC
GCTAAATTAGTTAAATCAAAAGCGACCAATCTGCTTTATACCCGCAACGATGTCTCCGACAGCGAGAAAA
AAGCAACAGTAGAATAATCTAGAAAAAAAAATAAGGAGGTAAAAAATGGCGAGCTCTGAAGACGTTATCA
AAGAGTTCATGCGTTTCAAAGTTCGTATGGAAGGTTCCGTTAACGGTCACGAGTTCGAAATCGAAGGTGA
AGGTGAAGGTCGTCCGTACGAAGGTACCCAGACCGCTAAACTGAAAGTTACCAAAGGTGGTCCGCTGCCG
TTCGCTTGGGACATCCTGTCCCCGCAGTTCCAGTACGGTTCCAAAGCTTACGTTAAACACCCGGCTGACA
TCCCGGACTACCTGAAACTGTCCTTCCCGGAAGGTTTCAAATGGGAACGTGTTATGAACTTCGAAGACGG
TGGTGTTGTTACCGTTACCCAGGACTCCTCCCTGCAAGACGGTGAGTTCATCTACAAAGTTAAACTGCGT
GGTACCAACTTCCCGTCCGACGGTCCGGTTATGCAGAAAAAAACCATGGGTTGGGAAGCTTCCACCGAAC
GTATGTACCCGGAAGACGGTGCTCTGAAAGGTGAAATCAAAATGCGTCTGAAACTGAAAGACGGTGGTCA
CTACGACGCTGAAGTTAAAACCACCTACATGGCTAAAAAACCGGTTCAGCTGCCGGGTGCTTACAAAACC
GACATCAAACTGGACATCACCTCCCACAACGAAGACTACACCATCGTTGAACAGTACGAACGTGCTGAAG
GTCGTCACTCCACCGGTGCTTAATAAGGCCGGCCGTGCTAGTGTAGAAATAGCCGCCAGTTCCGCTGGCG
GCATTTTAACTTTCTTTAGTACTAGTATTGACAGCTAGCTCAGTCCTAGGTACTGTGCTAGCACCCCAAT
CGACGTCATACTAGAATCGGGTCACGGAGGTACAATAATAATGCGTAAACTCGAGGAACTTTTCACGGGG
GTCGTCCCAATTCTGGTAGAATTAGACGGTGATGTAAACGGGCACAAGTTTAGCGTCAGCGGAGAGGGCG
AGGGGGACGCCACCTACGGTAAACTTACCCTTAAGTTTATTTGCACGACGGGCAAATTACCCGTTCCGTG
GCCAACGCTCGTCACTACTTTCGGCTACGGCGTTCAGTGCTTCGCGAGATATCCGGATCACATGAAGCAG
CACGATTTCTTCAAGTCGGCCATGCCAGAGGGTTACGTTCAGGAGAGAACTATATTTTTCAAGGACGACG
GCAATTACAAGACACGCGCCGAAGTCAAGTTCGAAGGCGATACCCTGGTTAACCGTATCGAGTTAAAAGG
TATCGATTTTAAAGAAGACGGAAACATTCTCGGTCACAAACTCGAATACAACTATAACAGCCATAATGTC
TACATTATGGCTGACAAACAGAAGAACGGCATTAAGGTTAACTTCAAAATTCGCCACAACATCGAAGACG
GTAGCGTCCAACTAGCAGACCATTATCAACAAAATACTCCTATCGGCGACGGCCCAGTCCTTTTACCAGA
CAACCATTACCTTAGCACACAAAGCGCCCTTAGCAAAGATCCCAACGAGAAGCGCGACCACATGGTCCTT
CTCGAATTTGTCACAGCGGCAGGGATCACCCACGGCATGGACGAACTCTACAAATAATAATTAATTAAAA
AAAAAAACCCCGCCCCTGACAGGGCGGGGTTTTTTTTTCTAATATGCGGCCGCCATCAAATAAAACGAAA
GGCTCAGTCGAAAGACTGGGCCTTTCGTTTTATCTGTTGTTTGTCGGTGAACGCTCTCCTGAGTAGGACA
AATCCGCCGCCCTAGAGCATGCGCGTTCGGCTGCGGCGAGCGGTATCAGGCTTGGCTGTTTTGGCGGATG
AGAGAAGATTTTCAGCCTGATACAGATTAAATCAGAACGCAGAAGCGGTCTGATAAAACAGAATTTGCCT
GGCGGCAGTAGCGCGGTGGTCCCACCTGACCCCATGCCGAACTCAGAAGTGAAACGCCGTAGCGCCGATG
GTAGTGTGGGGTCTCCCCATGCGAGAGTAGGGAACTGCCAGGCATCAAATAAAACGAAAGGCTCAGTCGA
AAGACTGGGCCTTTCGTTTTATCTGTTGTTTGTCGGTGAACGCTCTCCTGAGTAGGACAAATCCGCCGGG
AGCGGATTTGAACGTTGCGAAGCAACGGCCCGGAGGGTGGCGGGCAGGACGCCCGCCATAAACTGCCAGG
CATCAAATTAAGCAGAAGGCCATCCTGACGGATGGCCTTTTTGCGTTTCTACAAACTCTTTTGTTTATTT
TTCTAAATACATTCAAATATGTATCCGCTCATGAGACAATAACCCTGATAAATGCTTCAATAATATTGAA
AAAGGAAGACTATGAGTATTCAACATTTCCGTGTCGCCCTTATTCCCTTTTTTGCGGCATTTTGCCTTCC
TGTTTTTGCTCACCCAGAAACGCTGGTGAAAGTAAAAGATGCTGAAGATCAGTTGGGTGCACGAGTGGGT
TACATCGAACTGGATCTCAACAGCGGTAAGATCCTTGAGAGTTTTCGCCCCGAAGAACGTTTTCCAATGA
TGAGCACTTTTAAAGTTCTGCTATGTGGCGCGGTATTATCCCGTGTTGACGCCGGGCAAGAGCAACTCGG
TCGCCGCATACACTATTCTCAGAATGACTTGGTTGAGTACTCACCAGTCACAGAAAAGCATCTTACGGAT
GGCATGACAGTAAGAGAATTATGCAGTGCTGCCATAACCATGAGTGATAACACTGCGGCCAACTTACTTC
TGACAACGATCGGAGGACCGAAGGAGCTAACCGCTTTTTTGCACAACATGGGGGATCATGTAACTCGCCT
TGATCGTTGGGAACCGGAGCTGAATGAAGCCATACCAAACGACGAGCGTGACACCACGATGCCTGCAGCA
ATGGCAACAACGTTGCGCAAACTATTAACTGGCGAACTACTTACTCTAGCTTCCCGGCAACAATTAATAG
ACTGGATGGAGGCGGATAAAGTTGCAGGACCACTTCTGCGCTCGGCCCTTCCGGCTGGCTGGTTTATTGC
TGATAAATCTGGAGCCGGTGAGCGTGGGTCTCGCGGTATCATTGCAGCACTGGGGCCAGATGGTAAGCCC
TCCCGTATCGTAGTTATCTACACGACGGGGAGTCAGGCAACTATGGATGAACGAAATAGACAGATCGCTG
AGATAGGTGCCTCACTGATTAAGCATTGGTAACTGTCAGACCAAGTTTACTCATATATACTTTAGATTGA
TT
[125 nt withheld, positions 4623-4747]
C
[141 nt withheld, positions 4749-4889]
CCTTTGACGTTGGAGTCCACGTTCTTTAATAGTGGACTCTTGTTCCAAACTTGAACAACACTCAACCCTA
TCTCGGGCTATTCTTTTGATTTATAAGGGATTTTGCCGATTTCGGCCTATTGGTTAAAAAATGAGCTGAT
TTAACAAAAATTTAACGCGAATTTTAACAAAATATTAACGTTTACAATTTAAAAGGATCTAGGTGAAGAT
CCTTTTTGATAATCTCATGACCAAAATCCCTTAACGTGAGTTTTCGTTCCACTGAGCGTCAGACCCCGTA
GAAAAGATCAAAGGATCTTCTTGAGATCCTTTTTTTCTGCGCGTAATCTGCTGCTTGCAAACAAAAAAAC
CACCGCTACCAGCGGTGGTTTGTTTGCCGGATCAAGAGCTACCAACTCTTTTTCCGAAGGTAACTGGCTT
CAGCAGAGCGCAGATACCAAATACTGTCCTTCTAGTGTAGCCGTAGTTAGGCCACCACTTCAAGAACTCT
GTAGCACCGCCTACATACCTCGCTCTGCTAATCCTGTTACCAGTCAGGCATTTGAGAAGCACACGGTCAC
ACTGCTTCCGGTAGTCAATAAACCGGTAAACCAGCAATAGACATAAGCGGCTATTTAACGACCCTGCCCT
GAACCGACGACCGGGTCGAATTTGCTTTCGAATTTCTGCCATTCATCCGCTTATTATCACTTATTCAGGC
GTAGCACCAGGCGTTTAAGGGCACCAATAACTGCCTTAAAAAAATTACGCCCCGCCCTGCCACTCATCGC
AGTACTGTTGTAATTCATTAAGCATTCTGCCGACATGGAAGCCATCACAGACGGCATGATGAACCTGAAT
CGCCAGCGGCATCAGCACCTTGTCGCCTTGCGTATAATATTTGCCCATG
Features (pLannotate 1.2.2; 18 found; start..end, strand, type, name):
      3..24      +  misc_feature   bom (fragment): basis of mobility region from pBR322
    123..178     -  rep_origin     RSF ori (fragment): Plasmids containing the RSF 1030 origin of replication can be propagated in E. coli cells that contain additional plasmids with compatible origins.
    266..811     -  rep_origin     p15A ori: Plasmids containing the medium-copy-number p15A origin of replication can be propagated in E. coli cells that contain a second plasmid with the ColE1 origin.
    850..968     -  CDS            TcR (fragment): tetracycline efflux protein; tet; confers resistance to tetracycline
    978..996     +  promoter       tet promoter (fragment): E. coli promoter for tetracycline efflux protein gene
   1322..1414    +  CDS            dps (fragment): DPS_ECOLI - Also known as pexB, vtm. Experimental evidence at protein level: Swiss-Prot protein existence level 1. During stationary phase, binds the chromosome non- specifically, forming a highly ordered and stable dps-DNA co-crystal within which chromosomal DNA is condensed and protected from diverse damages. It protects DNA from oxidative damage by sequestering intracellular Fe(2+) ion and storing it in the form of Fe(3+) oxyhydroxide mineral, which can be released after reduction. One hydrogen peroxide oxidizes two Fe(2+) ions, which prevents hydroxyl radical production by the Fenton react
   1446..2120    +  CDS            mRFP1: mRFP1 is a basic (constitutively fluorescent) red fluorescent protein published in 2002, derived from Discosoma sp.. It is reported to be a somewhat slowly-maturing monomer with low acid sensitivity.
   2198..2222    +  promoter       J23119(SpeI) promoter (fragment): bacterial promoter (Registry of Standard Biological Parts BBa J23119) modified to end with an SpeI site
   2281..2994    +  CDS            hfriFP: hfriFP is a fluorescent protein published in 2013, derived from Herbaspirillum frisingense.
   3067..3153    +  terminator     rrnB T1 terminator: Escherichia coli rrnB; transcription terminator T1 from the E. coli rrnB gene
   3287..3402    +  ncRNA          5S rRNA: Accession: RF00001 - 5S ribosomal RNA
   3406..3492    +  terminator     rrnB T1 terminator: Escherichia coli rrnB; transcription terminator T1 from the E. coli rrnB gene
   3584..3611    +  terminator     rrnB T2 terminator: transcription terminator T2 from the E. coli rrnB gene
   3630..3719    +  promoter       AmpR promoter: bla
   3722..4582    +  CDS            AmpR: β-lactamase; bla; confers resistance to ampicillin, carbenicillin, and related antibiotics
   4624..5079    +  rep_origin     f1 ori (sequence partly withheld): f1 bacteriophage origin of replication; arrow indicates direction of (+) strand synthesis
   5190..5423    +  rep_origin     ori (fragment): high-copy-number ColE1/pMB1/pBR322/pUC origin of replication
   5634..1       -  CDS            CmR (fragment) (across the origin): chloramphenicol acetyltransferase; cat; confers resistance to chloramphenicol
