[The description below was written by a language model from this plasmid's Addgene catalogue record and pLannotate feature annotations shown in this document.]
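Description:
dps-RFP is a low-copy bacterial expression plasmid built on a p15A-origin backbone and designed as an oxidative stress sensor for E. coli. It is maintained through the p15A origin, which is compatible with ColE1-type plasmids, and selected with ampicillin via a complete β-lactamase gene under its own promoter. The feature table also shows an f1 phage origin and several partial remnants that appear to be leftovers of earlier vector construction: fragments of a ColE1/pUC-type origin, an RSF origin, the bom region, a tetracycline resistance gene and its promoter, and a chloramphenicol acetyltransferase gene. As these are only fragments, they should not be assumed to be functional.

The sensing module consists of a short 5′ portion of the E. coli dps coding sequence placed just upstream of a full-length mRFP1 open reading frame. The record describes dps as transcriptionally fused to RFP, and also lists mRFP1 as a C-terminal tag. Dps is a stationary-phase DNA-binding protein that protects the chromosome from oxidative damage by sequestering iron, so red fluorescence is meant to report activity of the dps regulatory region under oxidative stress. That promoter region is not itself annotated, although there is unannotated sequence ahead of the dps fragment. Downstream, a fragment matching the constitutive J23119 promoter precedes a second fluorescent protein reading frame. The automated annotation labels this as hfriFP, but the catalogue lists GFPmut3b as the third insert component, so this is most likely the GFP. It may provide a constitutive green reference signal, though the record does not state its role. The cassette is followed by rrnB T1 and T2 terminators with an intervening 5S rRNA segment.
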