Addgene plasmid #63843: dps-RFP
Purpose: This plasmid is designed as a bacterial oxidative stress sensor
Depositing lab: Howard Salis. Depositing organization: Pennsylvania State University.
Backbone
  Vector backbone: P15A
  Vector type: Bacterial Expression
Growth in bacteria
  Bacterial resistance: Ampicillin, 100 μg/mL
  Growth temperature: 37°C
  Growth strain: DH10B
  Copy number: Low Copy
Gene/Insert
  Gene/Insert name: dps, mRFP1 and GFPmut3b
  Mutation: Gene is transcriptionally fused to RFP
  Tag / fusion protein: mRFP1 (C terminal on insert)
  Cloning method: Restriction Enzyme; 5′ cloning site unknown (unknown if destroyed); 3′ cloning site unknown (unknown if destroyed)
  Sequencing primers: 5′ RNAde-BB-3 (tacggacgaccttcaccttc)
Terms and licenses: Academic/Nonprofit Terms; Industry Terms: Not Available to Industry
How to cite: dps-RFP was a gift from Howard Salis (Addgene plasmid # 63843 ; http://n2t.net/addgene:63843 ; RRID:Addgene_63843)
