>Addgene plasmid #63843 | dps-RFP | addgene partial sequence | sequence record 107676 | p15A-F 5'-gattacgcgcagaccaaaac-3'
TTTCTAGGATCATGAGCCCGAAGTGGCGAGCCCGATCTTCCCCATCGGTGATGTCGGCGATATAGGCGCC
AGCAACCGCACCTGTGGCGCCGGTGATGCCGGCCACGATGCGTCCGGCGTAGAGGATCTGCTCATGTTTG
ACAGCTTATCATCGATGCATAATGTGCCTGTCAAATGGACGAAGCAGGGATTCTGCAAACCCTATGCTAC
TCCCTCGAGCCGGATCCGCTACTTTTCCTCTACACCGTCTTTATATATCGAATTATGCAAAAGCATATTT
ATTCCGAAAATTCCTGGCGAGCAGATAAATAAGAATTGTTCTTATCAATATATCTAACTCATTGAATCTT
TATTAGTTTTGTTTTTCACGCTTGTTACCACTATTAGTGTGATAGGAACAGCCAGAATAGCGGAACACAT
AGCCGGTGCTATACTTAATCTCGTTAATTACTGGGACATAACATCAAGAGGATATGAAATTATGAGTACC
GCTAAATTAGTTAAATCAAAAGCGACCAATCTGCTTTATACCCGCAACGATGTCTCCGACAGCGAGAAAA
AAGCAACAGTAGAATAATCTAGAAAAAAAAATAAGGAGGTAAAAAATGGCGAGCTCTGAAGACGTTATCA
AAGAGTTCATGCGTTTCAAAGTTCGTATGGAAGGTTCCGTTAACGGTCACGAGTTCGAAATCGAAGGTGA
AGGTGAAGGTCGTCCGTACGAAGGTACCCAGACCGCT
