>Addgene plasmid #63843 | dps-RFP | addgene partial sequence | sequence record 107679 | jkRFP-F 5'-tggtcactacgacgctgaag-3'
CCGACATCAAACTGGACATCACCTCCCACAACGAAGACTACACCATCGTTGAACAGTACGAACGTGCTGA
AGGTCGTCACTCCACCGGTGCTTAATAAGGCCGGCCGTGCTAGTGTAGAAATAGCCGCCAGTTCCGCTGG
CGGCATTTTAACTTTCTTTAGTACTAGTATTGACAGCTAGCTCAGTCCTAGGTACTGTGCTAGCACCCCA
ATCGACGTCATACTAGAATCGGGTCACGGAGGTACAATAATAATGCGTAAACTCGAGGAACTTTTCACGG
GGGTCGTCCCAATTCTGGTAGAATTAGACGGTGATGTAAACGGGCACAAGTTTAGCGTCAGCGGAGAGGG
CGAGGGGGACGCCACCTACGGTAAACTTACCCTTAAGTTTATTTGCACGACGGGCAAATTACCCGTTCCG
TGGCCAACGCTCGTCACTACTTTCGGCTACGGCGTTCAGTGCTTCGCGAGATATCCGGATCACATGAAGC
AGCACGATTTCTTCAAGTCGGCCATGCCAGAGGGTTACGTTCAGGAGAGAACTATATTTTTCAAGGACGA
CGGCAATTACAAGACACGCGCCGAAGTCAAGTTCGAAGGCGATACCCTGGTTAACCGTATCGAGTTAAAA
GGTATCGATTTTAAAGAAGAC
