>Addgene plasmid #63843 | dps-RFP | addgene partial sequence | sequence record 108522 | GFPmut3b-F 5'-CGCGCCGAAGTCAAGTTC-3'
CATTCTCGGTCACAAACTCGAATACAACTATAACAGCCATAATGTCTACATTATGGCTGACAAACAGAAG
AACGGCATTAAGGTTAACTTCAAAATTCGCCACAACATCGAAGACGGTAGCGTCCAACTAGCAGACCATT
ATCAACAAAATACTCCTATCGGCGACGGCCCAGTCCTTTTACCAGACAACCATTACCTTAGCACACAAAG
CGCCCTTAGCAAAGATCCCAACGAGAAGCGCGACCACATGGTCCTTCTCGAATTTGTCACAGCGGCAGGG
ATCACCCACGGCATGGACGAACTCTACAAATAATAATTAATTAAAAAAAAAAACCCCGCCCCTGACAGGG
CGGGGTTTTTTTTTCTAATATGCGGCCGCGGCATCAAATAAAACGAAAGGCTCAGTCGAAAGACTGGGCC
TTTCGTTTTATCTGTTGTTTGTCGGTGAACGCTCTCCTGAGTAGGACAAATCCGCCGCCCTAGAGCATGC
GCGTTCGGCTGCGGCGAGCGGTATCAGGCTTGGCTGTTTTGGCGGATGAGAGAAGATTTTCAGCCTGATA
CAGATTAAATCAGAACGCAGAAGCGGTCTGATAAAACAGAATTTGCCTGGCGGCAGTAGCGCGGTGGTCC
CACCTGACCCCATGCCGAACTCAGAAGTGAAACGCCGTAGCGCCGATGGTAGTGTGGGGTCTCCCCATGC
GAGAGTAGGGAACTGCCAGGCATC
